>Addgene plasmid #125706 | pCMV-RdLight1 | addgene full sequence | sequence record 246158 | Addgene NGS Result
GTGATGCGGTTTTGGCAGTACATCAATGGGCGTGGATAGCGGTTTGACTCACGGGGATTTCCAAGTCTCC
ACCCCATTGACGTCAATGGGAGTTTGTTTTGGCACCAAAATCAACGGGACTTTCCAAAATGTCGTAACAA
CTCCGCCCCATTGACGCAAATGGGCGGTAGGCGTGTACGGTGGGAGGTCTATATAAGCAGAGCTGGTTTA
GTGAACCGTCAGATCCGCTAGCGCTACCGGACTCAGATCTCGAGCTCAAGCTTACCGGTGCGCGCCATGA
AGACGATCTACTAGAAGCTTACCGGTGCGCGCCATGAAGACGATCATCGCCCTGAGCTACATCTTCTGCC
TGGTGTTCGCCGACTACAAGGACGATGATGACGCCATGAGGACTCTGAACACCTCTGCCATGGACGGGAC
TGGGCTGGTGGTGGAGAGGGACTTCTCTGTTCGTATCCTCACTGCCTGTTTCCTGTCGCTGCTCATCCTG
TCCACGCTCCTGGGGAACACGCTGGTCTGTGCTGCCGTTATCAGGTTCCGACACCTGCGGTCCAAGGTGA
CCAACTTCTTTGTCATCTCCTTGGCTGTGTCAGATCTCTTGGTGGCCGTCCTGGTCATGCCCTGGAAGGC
AGTGGCTGAGATTGCTGGCTTCTGGCCCTTTGGGTCCTTCTGTAACATCTGGGTGGCCTTTGACATCATG
TGCTCCACTGCATCCATCCTCAACCTCTGTGTGATCAGCGTGGACAGGTATTGGGCTATCTCCAGCCCTG
AACGGTATGAGAGAAAGATGACCCCCAAGGCAGCCTTCATCCTGATCAGTGTGGCATGGACCTTGTCTGT
ACTCATCTCCTTCATCCCAGTGCAGCTCAGCTGGCACAAGGCAAAACCCACAAGCCCCTCTGATGGAAAT
GCCACTTCCCTGGCTGAGACCATAGACAACTGTGACTCCAGCCTCAGCAGGACATATGCCATCTCATCCT
CTGTAATCAGCTTTTACATCCCTGTGGCCATCATGATTGTCACCTACACCAGGATCTACAGGATTGCTCA
GAAACAGCTCTCCTCCTTTCATGTGTCAGAGCGGATGTATCCAGAAGATGGAGCGTTGAAGTCAGAGATC
AAAAAAGGACTGCGGTTGAAGGATGGCGGACATTATGCAGCTGAGGTCAAGACTACATATAAAGCTAAAA
AACCCGTTCAGCTTCCGGGTGCGTATATCGTAGATATTAAACTCGACATTGTTTCTCACAACGAGGATTA
TACAATCGTCGAGCAATGCGAAAGGGCAGAAGGACGACACTCCACCGGGGGAATGGATGAGCTTTATAAA
GGAGGTACTGGTGGCAGCCTTGTCTCAAAGGGGGAGGAAGACAATATGGCAATAATTAAAGAGTTCATGA
GATTCAAAGTACACATGGAGGGAAGCGTCAATGGTCACGAGTTCGAGATCGAAGGGGAAGGGGAGGGACG
CCCTTATGAGGCCTTTCAGACCGCCAAATTGAAAGTAACAAAGGGTGGACCCCTTCCATTTGCGTGGGAC
ATCCTCTCCCCTCAGTTTATGTATGGTAGTAAGGCTTATATAAAGCATCCGGCTGATATACCAGATTACT
TTAAACTTTCCTTCCCGGAAGGGTTTCGCTGGGAACGCGTCATGAATTTCGAGGATGGGGGCATTATACA
CGTCAATCAAGATAGCTCCTTGCAAGATGGTGTCTTTATCTATAAGGTAAAGCTGAGAGGGACAAATTTT
CCACCGGATGGACCAGTAATGCAGAAGAAAACTATGGGGTGGGAAGCACGGAAGGACGACCTTAAAAGAG
AAACTAAAGTCCTGAAGACTCTGTCGGTGATCATGGGTGTGTTTGTGTGCTGTTGGCTACCTTTCTTCAT
CTTGAACTGCATTTTGCCCTTCTGTGGGTCTGGGGAGACGCAGCCCTTCTGCATTGATTCCAACACCTTT
GACGTGTTTGTGTGGTTTGGGTGGGCTAATTCATCCTTGAACCCCATCATTTATGCCTTTAATGCTGATT
TTCGGAAGGCATTTTCAACCCTCTTAGGATGCTACAGACTTTGCCCTGCGACGAATAATGCCATAGAGAC
GGTGAGTATCAATAACAATGGGGCCGCGATGTTTTCCAGCCATCATGAGCCACGAGGCTCCATCTCCAAG
GAGTGCAATCTGGTTTACCTGATCCCACATGCTGTGGGCTCCTCTGAGGACCTGAAAAAGGAGGAGGCAG
CTGGCATCGCCAGACCCTTGGAGAAGCTGTCCCCAGCCCTATCGGTCATATTGGACTATGACACTGACGT
CTCTCTGGAGAAGATCCAACCCATCACACAAAACGGTCAGCACCCAACCTGATGTACAGCGGCCGCGACT
CTAGATCATAATCAGCCATACCACATTTGTAGAGGTTTTACTTGCTTTAAAAAACCTCCCACACCTCCCC
CTGAACCTGAAACATAAAATGAATGCAATTGTTGTTGTTAACTTGTTTATTGCAGCTTATAATGGTTACA
AATAAAGCAATAGCATCACAAATTTCACAAATAAAGCATTTTTTTCACTGCATTCTAGTTGTGGTTTGTC
CAAACTCATCAATGTATCTTAAGGCGTAAATTGTAAGCGTTAATATTTTGTTAAAATTCGCGTTAAATTT
TTGTTAAATCAGCTCATTTTTTAACCAATAGGCCGAAATCGGCAAAATCCCTTATAAATCAAAAGAATAG
ACCGAGATAGGGT
[37 nt withheld, positions 2744-2780]
AAAGAACGTGGACTCCAACGTCAAAGG
[49 nt withheld, positions 2808-2856]
T
[91 nt withheld, positions 2858-2948]
G
[124 nt withheld, positions 2950-3073]
CAGGTGGCACTTTTCGGGGAAATGTGCGCGGAACCCCTATTTGTTTATTTTTCTAAATACATTCAAATAT
GTATCCGCTCATGAGACAATAACCCTGATAAATGCTTCAATAATATTGAAAAAGGAAGAGTCCTGAGGCG
GAAAGAACCAGCTGTGGAATGTGTGTCAGTTAGGGTGTGGAAAGTCCCCAGGCTCCCCAGCAGGCAGAAG
TATGCAAAGCATGCATCTCAATTAGTCAGCAACCAGGTGTGGAAAGTCCCCAGGCTCCCCAGCAGGCAGA
AGTATGCAAAGCATGCATCTCAATTAGTCAGCAACCATAGTCCCGCCCCTAACTCCGCCCATCCCGCCCC
TAACTCCGCCCAGTTCCGCCCATTCTCCGCCCCATGGCTGACTAATTTTTTTTATTTATGCAGAGGCCGA
GGCCGCCTCGGCCTCTGAGCTATTCCAGAAGTAGTGAGGAGGCTTTTTTGGAGGCCTAGGCTTTTGCAAA
GATCGATCAAGAGACAGGATGAGGATCGTTTCGCATGATTGAACAAGATGGATTGCACGCAGGTTCTCCG
GCCGCTTGGGTGGAGAGGCTATTCGGCTATGACTGGGCACAACAGACAATCGGCTGCTCTGATGCCGCCG
TGTTCCGGCTGTCAGCGCAGGGGCGCCCGGTTCTTTTTGTCAAGACCGACCTGTCCGGTGCCCTGAATGA
ACTGCAAGACGAGGCAGCGCGGCTATCGTGGCTGGCCACGACGGGCGTTCCTTGCGCAGCTGTGCTCGAC
GTTGTCACTGAAGCGGGAAGGGACTGGCTGCTATTGGGCGAAGTGCCGGGGCAGGATCTCCTGTCATCTC
ACCTTGCTCCTGCCGAGAAAGTATCCATCATGGCTGATGCAATGCGGCGGCTGCATACGCTTGATCCGGC
TACCTGCCCATTCGACCACCAAGCGAAACATCGCATCGAGCGAGCACGTACTCGGATGGAAGCCGGTCTT
GTCGATCAGGATGATCTGGACGAAGAGCATCAGGGGCTCGCGCCAGCCGAACTGTTCGCCAGGCTCAAGG
CGAGCATGCCCGACGGCGAGGATCTCGTCGTGACCCATGGCGATGCCTGCTTGCCGAATATCATGGTGGA
AAATGGCCGCTTTTCTGGATTCATCGACTGTGGCCGGCTGGGTGTGGCGGACCGCTATCAGGACATAGCG
TTGGCTACCCGTGATATTGCTGAAGAGCTTGGCGGCGAATGGGCTGACCGCTTCCTCGTGCTTTACGGTA
TCGCCGCTCCCGATTCGCAGCGCATCGCCTTCTATCGCCTTCTTGACGAGTTCTTCTGAGCGGGACTCTG
GGGTTCGAAATGACCGACCAAGCGACGCCCAACCTGCCATCACGAGATTTCGATTCCACCGCCGCCTTCT
ATGAAAGGTTGGGCTTCGGAATCGTTTTCCGGGACGCCGGCTGGATGATCCTCCAGCGCGGGGATCTCAT
GCTGGAGTTCTTCGCCCACCCTAGGGGGAGGCTAACTGAAACACGGAAGGAGACAATACCGGAAGGAACC
CGCGCTATGACGGCAATAAAAAGACAGAATAAAACGCACGGTGTTGGGTCGTTTGTTCATAAACGCGGGG
TTCGGTCCCAGGGCTGGCACTCTGTCGATACCCCACCGAGACCCCATTGGGGCCAATACGCCCGCGTTTC
TTCCTTTTCCCCACCCCACCCCCCAAGTTCGGGTGAAGGCCCAGGGCTCGCAGCCAACGTCGGGGCGGCA
GGCCCTGCCATAGCCTCAGGTTACTCATATATACTTTAGATTGATTTAAAACTTCATTTTTAATTTAAAA
GGATCTAGGTGAAGATCCTTTTTGATAATCTCATGACCAAAATCCCTTAACGTGAGTTTTCGTTCCACTG
AGCGTCAGACCCCGTAGAAAAGATCAAAGGATCTTCTTGAGATCCTTTTTTTCTGCGCGTAATCTGCTGC
TTGCAAACAAAAAAACCACCGCTACCAGCGGTGGTTTGTTTGCCGGATCAAGAGCTACCAACTCTTTTTC
CGAAGGTAACTGGCTTCAGCAGAGCGCAGATACCAAATACTGTTCTTCTAGTGTAGCCGTAGTTAGGCCA
CCACTTCAAGAACTCTGTAGCACCGCCTACATACCTCGCTCTGCTAATCCTGTTACCAGTGGCTGCTGCC
AGTGGCGATAAGTCGTGTCTTACCGGGTTGGACTCAAGACGATAGTTACCGGATAAGGCGCAGCGGTCGG
GCTGAACGGGGGGTTCGTGCACACAGCCCAGCTTGGAGCGAACGACCTACACCGAACTGAGATACCTACA
GCGTGAGCTATGAGAAAGCGCCACGCTTCCCGAAGGGAGAAAGGCGGACAGGTATCCGGTAAGCGGCAGG
GTCGGAACAGGAGAGCGCACGAGGGAGCTTCCAGGGGGAAACGCCTGGTATCTTTATAGTCCTGTCGGGT
TTCGCCACCTCTGACTTGAGCGTCGATTTTTGTGATGCTCGTCAGGGGGGCGGAGCCTATGGAAAAACGC
CAGCAACGCGGCCTTTTTACGGTTCCTGGCCTTTTGCTGGCCTTTTGCTCACATGTTCTTTCCTGCGTTA
TCCCCTGATTCTGTGGATAACCGTATTACCGCCATGCATTAGTTATTAATAGTAATCAATTACGGGGTCA
TTAGTTCATAGCCCATATATGGAGTTCCGCGTTACATAACTTACGGTAAATGGCCCGCCTGGCTGACCGC
CCAACGACCCCCGCCCATTGACGTCAATAATGACGTATGTTCCCATAGTAACGCCAATAGGGACTTTCCA
TTGACGTCAATGGGTGGAGTATTTACGGTAAACTGCCCACTTGGCAGTACATCAAGTGTATCATATGCCA
AGTACGCCCCCTATTGACGTCAATGACGGTAAATGGCCCGCCTGGCATTATGCCCAGTACATGACCTTAT
GGGACTTTCCTACTTGGCAGTACATCTACGTATTAGTCATCGCTATTACCATG
Features (pLannotate 1.2.2; 15 found; start..end, strand, type, name):
      1..204     +  promoter       CMV promoter: human cytomegalovirus (CMV) immediate early promoter
    227..263     +  misc_feature   MCS (fragment): multiple cloning site
    362..382     +  CDS            3xFLAG (fragment): three tandem FLAG® epitope tags
    386..2359    +  CDS            DRD1: DRD1_HUMAN - Experimental evidence at protein level: Swiss-Prot protein existence level 1. Dopamine receptor whose activity is mediated by G proteins which activate adenylyl cyclase. From Homo sapiens (Human).
   2384..2467    +  CDS            large T antigen (fragment): large T antigen from SV40 (simian virus 40)
   2490..2611    +  polyA_signal   SV40 poly(A) signal: SV40 polyadenylation signal
   2645..3073    -  rep_origin     f1 ori (sequence partly withheld): f1 bacteriophage origin of replication; arrow indicates direction of (+) strand synthesis
   3100..3204    +  promoter       AmpR promoter: bla
   3206..3563    +  promoter       SV40 promoter: SV40 enhancer and early promoter
   3598..4392    +  CDS            NeoR/KanR: aminoglycoside phosphotransferase from Tn5; aph(3')-II (or nptII); confers resistance to neomycin, kanamycin, and G418 (Geneticin®)
   4413..4565    +  CDS            ble (fragment): BLE_KLEPN - Experimental evidence at protein level: Swiss-Prot protein existence level 1. Binding protein with a strong affinity to the bleomycin family of antibiotics. Binds to CL990; an antimitotic-antibiotic compound. From Klebsiella pneumoniae.
   4624..4671    +  polyA_signal   HSV TK poly(A) signal: herpes simplex virus thymidine kinase polyadenylation signal (Cole and Stacy, 1985)
   4762..4778    -  polyA_signal   bGH poly(A) signal (fragment): bovine growth hormone polyadenylation signal
   5000..5588    +  rep_origin     ori: high-copy-number ColE1/pMB1/pBR322/pUC origin of replication
   5763..6066    +  enhancer       CMV enhancer: human cytomegalovirus immediate early enhancer
