[The description below was written by a language model from this plasmid's Addgene catalogue record and pLannotate feature annotations shown in this document.]
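Description:
pCMV-RdLight1 is a mammalian expression plasmid built on the pEGFP-N1 backbone that drives expression of RdLight1, a synthetic, red fluorescent, genetically encoded dopamine sensor. The roughly 2 kb insert was cloned between HindIII and NotI sites, both retained. It sits downstream of the human cytomegalovirus immediate-early enhancer and promoter, which span the numbering origin of the circular sequence. Transcripts are terminated by the SV40 polyadenylation signal.

The feature table annotates the whole sensor open reading frame as human dopamine D1 receptor (DRD1), which indicates that the sensor is built on this receptor scaffold. The automated annotation does not resolve a separate red fluorescent module, so the record does not specify that module's identity or position. An N-terminal FLAG epitope precedes the receptor sequence; it is detected only as a short fragment match to 3xFLAG, consistent with the catalogue listing of a Flag tag.

Propagation in E. coli relies on a high-copy ColE1/pUC-type origin, and an f1 origin is also present. Selection uses the Tn5 NeoR/KanR aminoglycoside phosphotransferase gene. A bacterial promoter upstream of this gene gives kanamycin resistance in bacteria, and the SV40 early promoter allows G418 selection in mammalian cells, with the HSV TK polyadenylation signal downstream. The short matches to ble, the bGH poly(A) signal and SV40 large T antigen appear to be backbone remnants or partial annotation hits rather than functional elements. The sequenced record is slightly longer (6,066 nt) than the catalogue size of 6,032 bp.

The plasmid is intended for transient or stable expression of RdLight1 in cultured mammalian cells, for optical detection of dopamine and for multiplexed imaging alongside sensors of other colours.
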