Addgene plasmid #125706: pCMV-RdLight1
Purpose: Expresses the red genetically encoded dopamine sensor RdLight1 in mammalian cells.
Depositing lab: Lin Tian. Depositing organization: University of California, Davis. Publication: An expanded palette of dopamine sensors for multiplex imaging in vivo. Patriarchi T, Mohebi A, Sun J, Marley A, Liang R, Dong C, Puhger K, Mizuno GO, Davis CM, Wiltgen B, von Zastrow M, Berke JD, Tian L. Nat Methods. 2020 Nov;17(11):1147-1155. doi: 10.1038/s41592-020-0936-3. Epub 2020 Sep 7. PubMed 32895537.
Backbone
  Vector backbone: pEGFP_N1
  Backbone size w/o insert (bp): 3983
  Total vector size (bp): 6032
  Vector type: Mammalian Expression
Growth in bacteria
  Bacterial resistance: Kanamycin, 50 μg/mL
  Growth temperature: 37°C
  Growth strain: DH5alpha
  Copy number: High Copy
Gene/Insert
  Gene/Insert name: RdLight1 (alt name: red dopamine sensor)
  Species: Synthetic
  Insert size (bp): 2049
  GenBank ID: MK751450
  Promoter: CMV
  Tag / fusion protein: Flag tag (N terminal on insert)
  Cloning method: Restriction Enzyme; 5′ cloning site HindIII (not destroyed); 3′ cloning site NotI (not destroyed)
  Sequencing primers: 5′ ggcgtgtacggtgggaggtc; 3′ gctgcaataaacaagttaacaacaac
Terms and licenses: Academic/Nonprofit Terms; Industry Terms: Not Available to Industry
How to cite: pCMV-RdLight1 was a gift from Lin Tian (Addgene plasmid # 125706 ; http://n2t.net/addgene:125706 ; RRID:Addgene_125706)
